>Addgene plasmid #120862 | pLenti CMVie-IRES-BlastR alt MCS | depositor full sequence | sequence record 229633 | pLenti CMVie-IRES-BlastR alt MCS sequence 7235 bps
ACGCGTGTAGTCTTATGCAATACTCTTGTAGTCTTGCAACATGGTAACGATGAGTTAGCAACATGCCTTA
CAAGGAGAGAAAAAGCACCGTGCATGCCGATTGGTGGAAGTAAGGTGGTACGATCGTGCCTTATTAGGAA
GGCAACAGACGGGTCTGACATGGATTGGACGAACCACTGAATTGCCGCATTGCAGAGATATTGTATTTAA
GTGCCTAGCTCGATACAATAAACGGGTCTCTCTGGTTAGACCAGATCTGAGCCTGGGAGCTCTCTGGCTA
ACTAGGGAACCCACTGCTTAAGCCTCAATAAAGCTTGCCTTGAGTGCTTCAAGTAGTGTGTGCCCGTCTG
TTGTGTGACTCTGGTAACTAGAGATCCCTCAGACCCTTTTAGTCAGTGTGGAAAATCTCTAGCAGTGGCG
CCCGAACAGGGACCTGAAAGCGAAAGGGAAACCAGAGCTCTCTCGACGCAGGACTCGGCTTGCTGAAGCG
CGCACGGCAAGAGGCGAGGGGCGGCGACTGGTGAGTACGCCAAAAATTTTGACTAGCGGAGGCTAGAAGG
AGAGAGATGGGTGCGAGAGCGTCAGTATTAAGCGGGGGAGAATTAGATCGCGATGGGAAAAAATTCGGTT
AAGGCCAGGGGGAAAGAAAAAATATAAATTAAAACATATAGTATGGGCAAGCAGGGAGCTAGAACGATTC
GCAGTTAATCCTGGCCTGTTAGAAACATCAGAAGGCTGTAGACAAATACTGGGACAGCTACAACCATCCC
TTCAGACAGGATCAGAAGAACTTAGATCATTATATAATACAGTAGCAACCCTCTATTGTGTGCATCAAAG
GATAGAGATAAAAGACACCAAGGAAGCTTTAGACAAGATAGAGGAAGAGCAAAACAAAAGTAAGACCACC
GCACAGCAAGCGGCCACTGATCTTCAGACCTGGAGGAGGAGATATGAGGGACAATTGGAGAAGTGAATTA
TATAAATATAAAGTAGTAAAAATTGAACCATTAGGAGTAGCACCCACCAAGGCAAAGAGAAGAGTGGTGC
AGAGAGAAAAAAGAGCAGTGGGAATAGGAGCTTTGTTCCTTGGGTTCTTGGGAGCAGCAGGAAGCACTAT
GGGCGCAGCCTCAATGACGCTGACGGTACAGGCCAGACAATTATTGTCTGGTATAGTGCAGCAGCAGAAC
AATTTGCTGAGGGCTATTGAGGCGCAACAGCATCTGTTGCAACTCACAGTCTGGGGCATCAAGCAGCTCC
AGGCAAGAATCCTGGCTGTGGAAAGATACCTAAAGGATCAACAGCTCCTGGGGATTTGGGGTTGCTCTGG
AAAACTCATTTGCACCACTGCTGTGCCTTGGAATGCTAGTTGGAGTAATAAATCTCTGGAACAGATTGGA
ATCACACGACCTGGATGGAGTGGGACAGAGAAATTAACAATTACACAAGCTTAATACACTCCTTAATTGA
AGAATCGCAAAACCAGCAAGAAAAGAATGAACAAGAATTATTGGAATTAGATAAATGGGCAAGTTTGTGG
AATTGGTTTAACATAACAAATTGGCTGTGGTATATAAAATTATTCATAATGATAGTAGGAGGCTTGGTAG
GTTTAAGAATAGTTTTTGCTGTACTTTCTATAGTGAATAGAGTTAGGCAGGGATATTCACCATTATCGTT
TCAGACCCACCTCCCAACCCCGAGGGGACCCGACAGGCCCGAAGGAATAGAAGAAGAAGGTGGAGAGAGA
GACAGAGACAGATCCATTCGATTAGTGAACGGATCTCGACGGTTAACTTTTAAAAGAAAAGGGGGGATTG
GGGGGTACAGTGCAGGGGAAAGAATAGTAGACATAATAGCAACAGACATACAAACTAAAGAATTACAAAA
ACAAATTACAAAAATTCAAAATTTTATCGATACTAGTATTATGCCCAGTACATGACCTTATGGGACTTTC
CTACTTGGCAGTACATCTACGTATTAGTCATCGCTATTACCATGGTGATGCGGTTTTGGCAGTACATCAA
TGGGCGTGGATAGCGGTTTGACTCACGGGGATTTCCAAGTCTCCACCCCATTGACGTCAATGGGAGTTTG
TTTTGGCACCAAAATCAACGGGACTTTCCAAAATGTCGTAACAACTCCGCCCCATTGACGCAAATGGGCG
GTAGGCGTGTACGGTGGGAGGTCTATATAAGCAGAGCTCGTTTAGTGAACCGTCAGATCGCCTGGAGACG
CCATCCACGCTGTTTTGACCTCCATAGAAGATTCTAGGACCGGTGGATCCCTCGAGGTTTAAACTCTAGA
GATCCGCCCCTCTCCCTCCCCCCCCCCTAACGTTACTGGCCGAAGCCGCTTGGAATAAGGCCGGTGTGCG
TTTGTCTATATGTTATTTTCCACCATATTGCCGTCTTTTGGCAATGTGAGGGCCCGGAAACCTGGCCCTG
TCTTCTTGACGAGCATTCCTAGGGGTCTTTCCCCTCTCGCCAAAGGAATGCAAGGTCTGTTGAATGTCGT
GAAGGAAGCAGTTCCTCTGGAAGCTTCTTGAAGACAAACAACGTCTGTAGCGACCCTTTGCAGGCAGCGG
AACCCCCCACCTGGCGACAGGTGCCTCTGCGGCCAAAAGCCACGTGTATAAGATACACCTGCAAAGGCGG
CACAACCCCAGTGCCACGTTGTGAGTTGGATAGTTGTGGAAAGAGTCAAATGGCTCTCCTCAAGCGTATT
CAACAAGGGGCTGAAGGATGCCCAGAAGGTACCCCATTGTATGGGATCTGATCTGGGGCCTCGGTGCACA
TGCTTTACATGTGTTTAGTCGAGGTTAAAAAAACGTCTAGGCCCCCCGAACCACGGGGACGTGGTTTTCC
TTTGAAAAACACGATGATAAGCTTGCCACAACCACCGGGATGGCCAAGCCTTTGTCTCAAGAAGAATCCA
CCCTCATTGAAAGAGCAACGGCTACAATCAACAGCATCCCCATCTCTGAAGACTACAGCGTCGCCAGCGC
AGCTCTCTCTAGCGACGGCCGCATCTTCACTGGTGTCAATGTATATCATTTTACTGGGGGACCTTGTGCA
GAACTCGTGGTGCTGGGCACTGCTGCTGCTGCGGCAGCTGGCAACCTGACTTGTATCGTCGCGATCGGAA
ATGAGAACAGGGGCATCTTGAGCCCCTGCGGACGGTGCCGACAGGTGCTTCTCGATCTGCATCCTGGGAT
CAAAGCCATAGTGAAGGACAGTGATGGACAGCCGACGGCAGTTGGGATTCGTGAATTGCTGCCCTCTGGT
TATGTGTGGGAGGGCTAAGCGCGGCCGCGGCGGAGTCGACAATCAACCTCTGGATTACAAAATTTGTGAA
AGATTGACTGGTATTCTTAACTATGTTGCTCCTTTTACGCTATGTGGATACGCTGCTTTAATGCCTTTGT
ATCATGCTATTGCTTCCCGTATGGCTTTCATTTTCTCCTCCTTGTATAAATCCTGGTTGCTGTCTCTTTA
TGAGGAGTTGTGGCCCGTTGTCAGGCAACGTGGCGTGGTGTGCACTGTGTTTGCTGACGCAACCCCCACT
GGTTGGGGCATTGCCACCACCTGTCAGCTCCTTTCCGGGACTTTCGCTTTCCCCCTCCCTATTGCCACGG
CGGAACTCATCGCCGCCTGCCTTGCCCGCTGCTGGACAGGGGCTCGGCTGTTGGGCACTGACAATTCCGT
GGTGTTGTCGGGGAAATCATCGTCCTTTCCTTGGCTGCTCGCCTGTGTTGCCACCTGGATTCTGCGCGGG
ACGTCCTTCTGCTACGTCCCTTCGGCCCTCAATCCAGCGGACCTTCCTTCCCGCGGCCTGCTGCCGGCTC
TGCGGCCTCTTCCGCGTCTTCGCCTTCGCCCTCAGACGAGTCGGATCTCCCTTTGGGCCGCCTCCCCGCC
TGGTACCTTTAAGACCAATGACTTACAAGGCAGCTGTAGATCTTAGCCACTTTTTAAAAGAAAAGGGGGG
ACTGGAAGGGCTAATTCACTCCCAACGAAAATAAGATCTGCTTTTTGCTTGTACTGGGTCTCTCTGGTTA
GACCAGATCTGAGCCTGGGAGCTCTCTGGCTAACTAGGGAACCCACTGCTTAAGCCTCAATAAAGCTTGC
CTTGAGTGCTTCAAGTAGTGTGTGCCCGTCTGTTGTGTGACTCTGGTAACTAGAGATCCCTCAGACCCTT
TTAGTCAGTGTGGAAAATCTCTAGCAGTAGTAGTTCATGTCATCTTATTATTCAGTATTTATAACTTGCA
AAGAAATGAATATCAGAGAGTGAGAGGAACTTGTTTATTGCAGCTTATAATGGTTACAAATAAAGCAATA
GCATCACAAATTTCACAAATAAAGCATTTTTTTCACTGCATTCTAGTTGTGGTTTGTCCAAACTCATCAA
TGTATCTTATCATGTCTGGCTCTAGCTATCCCGCCCCTAACTCCGCCCAGTTCCGCCCATTCTCCGCCCC
ATGGCTGACTAATTTTTTTTATTTATGCAGAGGCCGAGGCCGCCTCGGCCTCTGAGCTATTCCAGAAGTA
GTGAGGAGGCTTTTTTGGAGGCCTAGACTTTTGCAGAGACGGCCCAAATTCGTAATCATGGTCATAGCTG
TTTCCTGTGTGAAATTGTTATCCGCTCACAATTCCACACAACATACGAGCCGGAAGCATAAAGTGTAAAG
CCTGGGGTGCCTAATGAGTGAGCTAACTCACATTAATTGCGTTGCGCTCACTGCCCGCTTTCCAGTCGGG
AAACCTGTCGTGCCAGCTGCATTAATGAATCGGCCAACGCGCGGGGAGAGGCGGTTTGCGTATTGGGCGC
TCTTCCGCTTCCTCGCTCACTGACTCGCTGCGCTCGGTCGTTCGGCTGCGGCGAGCGGTATCAGCTCACT
CAAAGGCGGTAATACGGTTATCCACAGAATCAGGGGATAACGCAGGAAAGAACATGTGAGCAAAAGGCCA
GCAAAAGGCCAGGAACCGTAAAAAGGCCGCGTTGCTGGCGTTTTTCCATAGGCTCCGCCCCCCTGACGAG
CATCACAAAAATCGACGCTCAAGTCAGAGGTGGCGAAACCCGACAGGACTATAAAGATACCAGGCGTTTC
CCCCTGGAAGCTCCCTCGTGCGCTCTCCTGTTCCGACCCTGCCGCTTACCGGATACCTGTCCGCCTTTCT
CCCTTCGGGAAGCGTGGCGCTTTCTCATAGCTCACGCTGTAGGTATCTCAGTTCGGTGTAGGTCGTTCGC
TCCAAGCTGGGCTGTGTGCACGAACCCCCCGTTCAGCCCGACCGCTGCGCCTTATCCGGTAACTATCGTC
TTGAGTCCAACCCGGTAAGACACGACTTATCGCCACTGGCAGCAGCCACTGGTAACAGGATTAGCAGAGC
GAGGTATGTAGGCGGTGCTACAGAGTTCTTGAAGTGGTGGCCTAACTACGGCTACACTAGAAGGACAGTA
TTTGGTATCTGCGCTCTGCTGAAGCCAGTTACCTTCGGAAAAAGAGTTGGTAGCTCTTGATCCGGCAAAC
AAACCACCGCTGGTAGCGGTGGTTTTTTTGTTTGCAAGCAGCAGATTACGCGCAGAAAAAAAGGATCTCA
AGAAGATCCTTTGATCTTTTCTACGGGGTCTGACGCTCAGTGGAACGAAAACTCACGTTAAGGGATTTTG
GTCATGAGATTATCAAAAAGGATCTTCACCTAGATCCTTTTAAATTAAAAATGAAGTTTTAAATCAATCT
AAAGTATATATGAGTAAACTTGGTCTGACAGTTACCAATGCTTAATCAGTGAGGCACCTATCTCAGCGAT
CTGTCTATTTCGTTCATCCATAGTTGCCTGACTCCCCGTCGTGTAGATAACTACGATACGGGAGGGCTTA
CCATCTGGCCCCAGTGCTGCAATGATACCGCGAGACCCACGCTCACCGGCTCCAGATTTATCAGCAATAA
ACCAGCCAGCCGGAAGGGCCGAGCGCAGAAGTGGTCCTGCAACTTTATCCGCCTCCATCCAGTCTATTAA
TTGTTGCCGGGAAGCTAGAGTAAGTAGTTCGCCAGTTAATAGTTTGCGCAACGTTGTTGCCATTGCTACA
GGCATCGTGGTGTCACGCTCGTCGTTTGGTATGGCTTCATTCAGCTCCGGTTCCCAACGATCAAGGCGAG
TTACATGATCCCCCATGTTGTGCAAAAAAGCGGTTAGCTCCTTCGGTCCTCCGATCGTTGTCAGAAGTAA
GTTGGCCGCAGTGTTATCACTCATGGTTATGGCAGCACTGCATAATTCTCTTACTGTCATGCCATCCGTA
AGATGCTTTTCTGTGACTGGTGAGTACTCAACCAAGTCATTCTGAGAATAGTGTATGCGGCGACCGAGTT
GCTCTTGCCCGGCGTCAATACGGGATAATACCGCGCCACATAGCAGAACTTTAAAAGTGCTCATCATTGG
AAAACGTTCTTCGGGGCGAAAACTCTCAAGGATCTTACCGCTGTTGAGATCCAGTTCGATGTAACCCACT
CGTGCACCCAACTGATCTTCAGCATCTTTTACTTTCACCAGCGTTTCTGGGTGAGCAAAAACAGGAAGGC
AAAATGCCGCAAAAAAGGGAATAAGGGCGACACGGAAATGTTGAATACTCATACTCTTCCTTTTTCAATA
TTATTGAAGCATTTATCAGGGTTATTGTCTCATGAGCGGATACATATTTGAATGTATTTAGAAAAATAAA
CAAATAGGGGTTCCGCGCACATTTCCCCGAAAAGTGCCACCTGACGTCTAAGAAACCATTATTATCATGA
CATTAACCTATAAAAATAGGCGTATCACGAGGCCCTTTCGTCTCGCGCGTTTCGGTGATGACGGTGAAAA
CCTCTGACACATGCAGCTCCCGGAGACGGTCACAGCTTGTCTGTAAGCGGATGCCGGGAGCAGACAAGCC
CGTCAGGGCGCGTCAGCGGGTGTTGGCGGGTGTCGGGGCTGGCTTAACTATGCGGCATCAGAGCAGATTG
TACTGAGAGTGCACCATATGCGGTGTGAAATACCGCACAGATGCGTAAGGAGAAAATACCGCATCAGGCG
CCATTCGCCATTCAGGCTGCGCAACTGTTGGGAAGGGCGATCGGTGCGGGCCTCTTCGCTATTACGCCAG
CTGGCGAAAGGGGGATGTGCTGCAAGGCGATTAAGTTGGGTAACGCCAGGGTTTTCCCAGTCACGACGTT
GTAAAACGACGGCCAGTGCCAAGCT
Features (pLannotate 1.2.2; 26 found; start..end, strand, type, name):
      6..227     +  promoter       RSV promoter: Rous sarcoma virus enhancer/promoter
    234..414     +  LTR            5' LTR (truncated): truncated 5' long terminal repeat (LTR) from HIV-1
    458..583     +  misc_feature   HIV-1 Ψ: packaging signal of human immunodeficiency virus type 1
    567..905     +  CDS            HIV-1 gag (fragment): gag protein from human immunodeficiency virus 1; gag
   1025..1361    +  ncRNA          RRE: Accession: RF00036 - HIV Rev response element
   1397..1786    +  CDS            env (fragment): ENV_HV1H2 - Experimental evidence at protein level: Swiss-Prot protein existence level 1. [Transmembrane protein gp41]: Acts as a class I viral fusion protein. Under the current model, the protein has at least 3 conformational states: pre-fusion native state, pre-hairpin intermediate state, and post-fusion hairpin state. During fusion of viral and target intracellular membranes, the coiled coil regions (heptad repeats) assume a trimer-of-hairpins structure, positioning the fusion peptide in close proximity to the C-terminal region of the ectodomain. The formation of this structure appears to d
   1798..1915    +  misc_feature   cPPT/CTS: central polypurine tract and central termination sequence of HIV-1
   1928..2004    +  enhancer       CMV enhancer (fragment): human cytomegalovirus immediate early enhancer
   2005..2208    +  promoter       CMV promoter: human cytomegalovirus (CMV) immediate early promoter
   2428..2890    +  misc_feature   IRES: internal ribosome entry site (IRES) of the encephalomyocarditis virus (EMCV)
   2910..3308    +  CDS            BSD: blasticidin S deaminase; Aspergillus terreus BSD; confers resistance to blasticidin
   3331..3919    +  misc_feature   WPRE: woodchuck hepatitis virus posttranscriptional regulatory element
   3914..4021    +  CDS            nef (fragment): NEF_SIVS4 - Experimental evidence at protein level: Swiss-Prot protein existence level 1. Interferes with TCR signaling from the cell membrane. Interacts with CD247/TCRZ (TCR zeta chain) and exert potent down- regulation of cell surface TCR/CD3 complexes. From Simian immunodeficiency virus (isolate F236/smH4) (SIV-sm) (Simian immunodeficiency virus sooty mangabey monkey).
   4046..4226    +  LTR            5' LTR (truncated): truncated 5' long terminal repeat (LTR) from HIV-1
   4298..4419    +  polyA_signal   SV40 poly(A) signal: SV40 polyadenylation signal
   4438..4573    +  rep_origin     SV40 ori: SV40 origin of replication
   4635..4651    -  protein_bind   lac operator: The lac repressor binds to the lac operator to inhibit transcription in E. coli. This inhibition can be relieved by adding lactose or isopropyl-β-D-thiogalactopyranoside (IPTG). lac repressor encoded by lacI
   4659..4689    -  promoter       lac promoter: promoter for the E. coli lac operon
   4704..4725    -  protein_bind   CAP binding site: CAP binding activates transcription in the presence of cAMP. E. coli catabolite activator protein
   4738..4830    -  CDS            lacI (fragment): lac repressor; lacI; The lac repressor binds to the lac operator to inhibit transcription in E. coli. This inhibition can be relieved by adding lactose or isopropyl-β-D-thiogalactopyranoside (IPTG).
   5013..5601    -  rep_origin     ori: high-copy-number ColE1/pMB1/pBR322/pUC origin of replication
   5772..6632    -  CDS            AmpR: β-lactamase; bla; confers resistance to ampicillin, carbenicillin, and related antibiotics
   6633..6737    -  promoter       AmpR promoter: bla
   6832..6867    +  CDS            rop (fragment): Rop protein, which maintains plasmids at low copy number; rop
   6969..7068    +  misc_feature   bom (fragment): basis of mobility region from pBR322
   7074..7228    -  CDS            lacZα (fragment): LacZα fragment of β-galactosidase; lacZ fragment
