>Addgene plasmid #120862 | pLenti CMVie-IRES-BlastR alt MCS | addgene full sequence | sequence record 233789 | Addgene NGS Result
ACGCGTGTAGTCTTATGCAATACTCTTGTAGTCTTGCAACATGGTAACGATGAGTTAGCAACATGCCTTA
CAAGGAGAGAAAAAGCACCGTGCATGCCGATTGGTGGAAGTAAGGTGGTACGATCGTGCCTTATTAGGAA
GGCAACAGACGGGTCTGACATGGATTGGACGAACCACTGAATTGCCGCATTGCAGAGATATTGTATTTAA
GTGCCTAGCTCGATACATAAACGGGTCTCTCTGGTTAGACCAGATCTGAGCCTGGGAGCTCTCTGGCTAA
CTAGGGAACCCACTGCTTAAGCCTCAATAAAGCTTGCCTTGAGTGCTTCAAGTAGTGTGTGCCCGTCTGT
TGTGTGACTCTGGTAACTAGAGATCCCTCAGACCCTTTTAGTCAGTGTGGAAAATCTCTAGCAGTGGCGC
CCGAACAGGGACTTGAAAGCGAAAGGGAAACCAGAGGAGCTCTCTCGACGCAGGACTCGGCTTGCTGAAG
CGCGCACGGCAAGAGGCGAGGGGCGGCGACTGGTGAGTACGCCAAAAATTTTGACTAGCGGAGGCTAGAA
GGAGAGAGATGGGTGCGAGAGCGTCAGTATTAAGCGGGGGAGAATTAGATCGCGATGGGAAAAAATTCGG
TTAAGGCCAGGGGGAAAGAAAAAATATAAATTAAAACATATAGTATGGGCAAGCAGGGAGCTAGAACGAT
TCGCAGTTAATCCTGGCCTGTTAGAAACATCAGAAGGCTGTAGACAAATACTGGGACAGCTACAACCATC
CCTTCAGACAGGATCAGAAGAACTTAGATCATTATATAATACAGTAGCAACCCTCTATTGTGTGCATCAA
AGGATAGAGATAAAAGACACCAAGGAAGCTTTAGACAAGATAGAGGAAGAGCAAAACAAAAGTAAGACCA
CCGCACAGCAAGCGGCCACTGATCTTCAGACCTGGAGGAGGAGATATGAGGGACAATTGGAGAAGTGAAT
TATATAAATATAAAGTAGTAAAAATTGAACCATTAGGAGTAGCACCCACCAAGGCAAAGAGAAGAGTGGT
GCAGAGAGAAAAAAGAGCAGTGGGAATAGGAGCTTTGTTCCTTGGGTTCTTGGGAGCAGCAGGAAGCACT
ATGGGCGCAGCGTCAATGACGCTGACGGTACAGGCCAGACAATTATTGTCTGGTATAGTGCAGCAGCAGA
ACAATTTGCTGAGGGCTATTGAGGCGCAACAGCATCTGTTGCAACTCACAGTCTGGGGCATCAAGCAGCT
CCAGGCAAGAATCCTGGCTGTGGAAAGATACCTAAAGGATCAACAGCTCCTGGGGATTTGGGGTTGCTCT
GGAAAACTCATTTGCACCACTGCTGTGCCTTGGAATGCTAGTTGGAGTAATAAATCTCTGGAACAGATTT
GGAATCACACGACCTGGATGGAGTGGGACAGAGAAATTAACAATTACACAAGCTTAATACACTCCTTAAT
TGAAGAATCGCAAAACCAGCAAGAAAAGAATGAACAAGAATTATTGGAATTAGATAAATGGGCAAGTTTG
TGGAATTGGTTTAACATAACAAATTGGCTGTGGTATATAAAATTATTCATAATGATAGTAGGAGGCTTGG
TAGGTTTAAGAATAGTTTTTGCTGTACTTTCTATAGTGAATAGAGTTAGGCAGGGATATTCACCATTATC
GTTTCAGACCCACCTCCCAACCCCGAGGGGACCCGACAGGCCCGAAGGAATAGAAGAAGAAGGTGGAGAG
AGAGACAGAGACAGATCCATTCGATTAGTGAACGGATCTCGACGGTATCGGTTAACTTTTAAAAGAAAAG
GGGGGATTGGGGGGTACAGTGCAGGGGAAAGAATAGTAGACATAATAGCAACAGACATACAAACTAAAGA
ATTACAAAAACAAATTACAAAATTCAAAATTTTATCGATACTAGTATTATGCCCAGTACATGACCTTATG
GGACTTTCCTACTTGGCAGTACATCTACGTATTAGTCATCGCTATTACCATGGTGATGCGGTTTTGGCAG
TACATCAATGGGCGTGGATAGCGGTTTGACTCACGGGGATTTCCAAGTCTCCACCCCATTGACGTCAATG
GGAGTTTGTTTTGGCACCAAAATCAACGGGACTTTCCAAAATGTCGTAACAACTCCGCCCCATTGACGCA
AATGGGCGGTAGGCGTGTACGGTGGGAGGTTTATATAAGCAGAGCTCGTTTAGTGAACCGTCAGATCGCC
TGGAGACGCCATCCACGCTGTTTTGACCTCCATAGAAGATTCTAGGACCGGTGGATCCCTCGAGGTTTAA
ACTCTAGAGATCCGCCCCTCTCCCTCCCCCCCCCCTAACGTTACTGGCCGAAGCCGCTTGGAATAAGGCC
GGTGTGCGTTTGTCTATATGTTATTTTCCACCATATTGCCGTCTTTTGGCAATGTGAGGGCCCGGAAACC
TGGCCCTGTCTTCTTGACGAGCATTCCTAGGGGTCTTTCCCCTCTCGCCAAAGGAATGCAAGGTCTGTTG
AATGTCGTGAAGGAAGCAGTTCCTCTGGAAGCTTCTTGAAGACAAACAACGTCTGTAGCGACCCTTTGCA
GGCAGCGGAACCCCCCACCTGGCGACAGGTGCCTCTGCGGCCAAAAGCCACGTGTATAAGATACACCTGC
AAAGGCGGCACAACCCCAGTGCCACGTTGTGAGTTGGATAGTTGTGGAAAGAGTCAAATGGCTCTCCTCA
AGCGTATTCAACAAGGGGCTGAAGGATGCCCAGAAGGTACCCCATTGTATGGGATCTGATCTGGGGCCTC
GGTGCACATGCTTTACATGTGTTTAGTCGAGGTTAAAAAAACGTCTAGGCCCCCCGAACCACGGGGACGT
GGTTTTCCTTTGAAAAACACGATGATAAGCTTGCCACAACCACCGGGATGGCCAAGCCTTTGTCTCAAGA
AGAATCCACCCTCATTGAAAGAGCAACGGCTACAATCAACAGCATCCCCATCTCTGAAGACTACAGCGTC
GCCAGCGCAGCTCTCTCTAGCGACGGCCGCATCTTCACTGGTGTCAATGTATATCATTTTACTGGGGGAC
CTTGTGCAGAACTCGTGGTGCTGGGCACTGCTGCTGCTGCGGCAGCTGGCAACCTGACTTGTATCGTCGC
GATCGGAAATGAGAACAGGGGCATCTTGAGCCCCTGCGGACGGTGCCGACAGGTGCTTCTCGATCTGCAT
CCTGGGATCAAAGCCATAGTGAAGGACAGTGATGGACAGCCGACGGCAGTTGGGATTCGTGAATTGCTGC
CCTCTGGTTATGTGTGGGAGGGCTAAGCGCGGCCGCGGCGGAGTCGACAATCAACCTCTGGATTACAAAA
TTTGTGAAAGATTGACTGGTATTCTTAACTATGTTGCTCCTTTTACGCTATGTGGATACGCTGCTTTAAT
GCCTTTGTATCATGCTATTGCTTCCCGTATGGCTTTCATTTTCTCCTCCTTGTATAAATCCTGGTTGCTG
TCTCTTTATGAGGAGTTGTGGCCCGTTGTCAGGCAACGTGGCGTGGTGTGCACTGTGTTTGCTGACGCAA
CCCCCACTGGTTGGGGCATTGCCACCACCTGTCAGCTCCTTTCCGGGACTTTCGCTTTCCCCCTCCCTAT
TGCCACGGCGGAACTCATCGCCGCCTGCCTTGCCCGCTGCTGGACAGGGGCTCGGCTGTTGGGCACTGAC
AATTCCGTGGTGTTGTCGGGGAAATCATCGTCCTTTCCTTGGCTGCTCGCCTGTGTTGCCACCTGGATTC
TGCGCGGGACGTCCTTCTGCTACGTCCCTTCGGCCCTCAATCCAGCGGACCTTCCTTCCCGCGGCCTGCT
GCCGGCTCTGCGGCCTCTTCCGCGTCTTCGCCTTCGCCCTCAGACGAGTCGGATCTCCCTTTGGGCCGCC
TCCCCGCCTGGTACCTTTAAGACCAATGACTTACAAGGCAGCTGTAGATCTTAGCCACTTTTTAAAAGAA
AAGGGGGGACTGGAAGGGCTAATTCACTCCCAACGAAGATAAGATCTGCTTTTTGCTTGTACTGGGTCTC
TCTGGTTAGACCAGATCTGAGCCTGGGAGCTCTCTGGCTAACTAGGGAACCCACTGCTTAAGCCTCAATA
AAGCTTGCCTTGAGTGCTTCAAGTAGTGTGTGCCCGTCTGTTGTGTGACTCTGGTAACTAGAGATCCCTC
AGACCCTTTTAGTCAGTGTGGAAAATCTCTAGCAGTAGTAGTTCATGTCATCTTATTATTCAGTATTTAT
AACTTGCAAAGAAATGAATATCAGAGAGTGAGAGGAACTTGTTTATTGCAGCTTATAATGGTTACAAATA
AAGCAATAGCATCACAAATTTCACAAATAAAGCATTTTTTTCACTGCATTCTAGTTGTGGTTTGTCCAAA
CTCATCAATGTATCTTATCATGTCTGGCTCTAGCTATCCCGCCCCTAACTCCGCCCAGTTCCGCCCATTC
TCCGCCCCATGGCTGACTAATTTTTTTTATTTATGCAGAGGCCGAGGCGGCCTCGGCCTCTGAGCTATTC
CAGAAGTAGTGAGGAGGCTTTTTTGGAGGCCTAGACTTTTGCAGAGACCAAATTCGTAATCATGTCATAG
CTGTTTCCTGTGTGAAATTGTTATCCGCTCACAATTCCACACAACATACGAGCCGGAAGCATAAAGTGTA
AAGCCTGGGGTGCCTAATGAGTGAGCTAACTCACATTAATTGCGTTGCGCTCACTGCCCGCTTTCCAGTC
GGGAAACCTGTCGTGCCAGCTGCATTAATGAATCGGCCAACGCGCGGGGAGAGGCGGTTTGCGTATTGGG
CGCTCTTCCGCTTCCTCGCTCACTGACTCGCTGCGCTCGGTCGTTCGGCTGCGGCGAGCGGTATCAGCTC
ACTCAAAGGCGGTAATACGGTTATCCACAGAATCAGGGGATAACGCAGGAAAGAACATGTGAGCAAAAGG
CCAGCAAAAGGCCAGGAACCGTAAAAAGGCCGCGTTGCTGGCGTTTTTCCATAGGCTCCGCCCCCCTGAC
GAGCATCACAAAAATCGACGCTCAAGTCAGAGGTGGCGAAACCCGACAGGACTATAAAGATACCAGGCGT
TTCCCCCTGGAAGCTCCCTCGTGCGCTCTCCTGTTCCGACCCTGCCGCTTACCGGATACCTGTCCGCCTT
TCTCCCTTCGGGAAGCGTGGCGCTTTCTCATAGCTCACGCTGTAGGTATCTCAGTTCGGTGTAGGTCGTT
CGCTCCAAGCTGGGCTGTGTGCACGAACCCCCCGTTCAGCCCGACCGCTGCGCCTTATCCGGTAACTATC
GTCTTGAGTCCAACCCGGTAAGACACGACTTATCGCCACTGGCAGCAGCCACTGGTAACAGGATTAGCAG
AGCGAGGTATGTAGGCGGTGCTACAGAGTTCTTGAAGTGGTGGCCTAACTACGGCTACACTAGAAGAACA
GTATTTGGTATCTGCGCTCTGCTGAAGCCAGTTACCTTCGGAAAAAGAGTTGGTAGCTCTTGATCCGGCA
AACAAACCACCGCTGGTAGCGGTGGTTTTTTTGTTTGCAAGCAGCAGATTACGCGCAGAAAAAAAGGATC
TCAAGAAGATCCTTTGATCTTTTCTACGGGGTCTGACGCTCAGTGGAACGAAAACTCACGTTAAGGGATT
TTGGTCATGAGATTATCAAAAAGGATCTTCACCTAGATCCTTTTAAATTAAAAATGAAGTTTTAAATCAA
TCTAAAGTATATATGAGTAAACTTGGTCTGACAGTTACCAATGCTTAATCAGTGAGGCACCTATCTCAGC
GATCTGTCTATTTCGTTCATCCATAGTTGCCTGACTCCCCGTCGTGTAGATAACTACGATACGGGAGGGC
TTACCATCTGGCCCCAGTGCTGCAATGATACCGCGAGACCCACGCTCACCGGCTCCAGATTTATCAGCAA
TAAACCAGCCAGCCGGAAGGGCCGAGCGCAGAAGTGGTCCTGCAACTTTATCCGCCTCCATCCAGTCTAT
TAATTGTTGCCGGGAAGCTAGAGTAAGTAGTTCGCCAGTTAATAGTTTGCGCAACGTTGTTGCCATTGCT
ACAGGCATCGTGGTGTCACGCTCGTCGTTTGGTATGGCTTCATTCAGCTCCGGTTCCCAACGATCAAGGC
GAGTTACATGATCCCCCATGTTGTGCAAAAAAGCGGTTAGCTCCTTCGGTCCTCCGATCGTTGTCAGAAG
TAAGTTGGCCGCAGTGTTATCACTCATGGTTATGGCAGCACTGCATAATTCTCTTACTGTCATGCCATCC
GTAAGATGCTTTTCTGTGACTGGTGAGTACTCAACCAAGTCATTCTGAGAATAGTGTATGCGGCGACCGA
GTTGCTCTTGCCCGGCGTCAATACGGGATAATACCGCGCCACATAGCAGAACTTTAAAAGTGCTCATCAT
TGGAAAACGTTCTTCGGGGCGAAAACTCTCAAGGATCTTACCGCTGTTGAGATCCAGTTCGATGTAACCC
ACTCGTGCACCCAACTGATCTTCAGCATCTTTTACTTTCACCAGCGTTTCTGGGTGAGCAAAAACAGGAA
GGCAAAATGCCGCAAAAAAGGGAATAAGGGCGACACGGAAATGTTGAATACTCATACTCTTCCTTTTTCA
ATATTATTGAAGCATTTATCAGGGTTATTGTCTCATGAGCGGATACATATTTGAATGTATTTAGAAAAAT
AAACAAATAGGGGTTCCGCGCACATTTCCCCGAAAAGTGCCACCTGACGTCTAAGAAACCATTATTATCA
TGACATTAACCTATAAAAATAGGCGTATCACGAGGCCCTTTCGTCTCGCGCGTTTCGGTGATGACGGTGA
AAACCTCTGACACATGCAGCTCCCGGAGACGGTCACAGCTTGTCTGTAAGCGGATGCCGGGAGCAGACAA
GCCCGTCAGGGCGCGTCAGCGGGTGTTGGCGGGTGTCGGGGCTGGCTTAACTATGCGGCATCAGAGCAGA
TTGTACTGAGAGTGCACCATATGCGGTGTGAAATACCGCACAGATGCGTAAGGAGAAAATACCGCATCAG
GCGCCATTCGCCATTCAGGCTGCGCAACTGTTGGGAAGGGCGATCGGTGCGGGCCTCTTCGCTATTACGC
CAGCTGGCGAAAGGGGGATGTGCTGCAAGGCGATTAAGTTGGGTAACGCCAGGGTTTTCCCAGTCACGAC
GTTGTAAAACGACGGCCAGTGCCAAGCT
Features (pLannotate 1.2.2; 26 found; start..end, strand, type, name):
      6..232     +  promoter       RSV promoter: Rous sarcoma virus enhancer/promoter
    233..413     +  LTR            5' LTR (truncated): truncated 5' long terminal repeat (LTR) from HIV-1
    460..585     +  misc_feature   HIV-1 Ψ: packaging signal of human immunodeficiency virus type 1
    569..907     +  CDS            HIV-1 gag (fragment): gag protein from human immunodeficiency virus 1; gag
   1078..1311    +  misc_feature   RRE: The Rev response element (RRE) of HIV-1 allows for Rev-dependent mRNA export from the nucleus to the cytoplasm.
   1688..1788    +  CDS            Rev (fragment): human immunodeficiency virus 1 (HIV-1) Rev protein; rev; enhances nuclear export of unspliced and incompletely spliced viral mRNAs
   1807..1923    +  misc_feature   cPPT/CTS: central polypurine tract and central termination sequence of HIV-1
   1936..2012    +  enhancer       CMV enhancer (fragment): human cytomegalovirus immediate early enhancer
   2013..2216    +  promoter       CMV promoter: human cytomegalovirus (CMV) immediate early promoter
   2436..2898    +  misc_feature   IRES: internal ribosome entry site (IRES) of the encephalomyocarditis virus (EMCV)
   2918..3316    +  CDS            BSD: blasticidin S deaminase; Aspergillus terreus BSD; confers resistance to blasticidin
   3339..3927    +  misc_feature   WPRE: woodchuck hepatitis virus posttranscriptional regulatory element
   3922..4029    +  CDS            nef (fragment): NEF_SIVS4 - Experimental evidence at protein level: Swiss-Prot protein existence level 1. Interferes with TCR signaling from the cell membrane. Interacts with CD247/TCRZ (TCR zeta chain) and exert potent down- regulation of cell surface TCR/CD3 complexes. From Simian immunodeficiency virus (isolate F236/smH4) (SIV-sm) (Simian immunodeficiency virus sooty mangabey monkey).
   4054..4234    +  LTR            5' LTR (truncated): truncated 5' long terminal repeat (LTR) from HIV-1
   4306..4427    +  polyA_signal   SV40 poly(A) signal: SV40 polyadenylation signal
   4446..4581    +  rep_origin     SV40 ori: SV40 origin of replication
   4638..4654    -  protein_bind   lac operator: The lac repressor binds to the lac operator to inhibit transcription in E. coli. This inhibition can be relieved by adding lactose or isopropyl-β-D-thiogalactopyranoside (IPTG). lac repressor encoded by lacI
   4662..4692    -  promoter       lac promoter: promoter for the E. coli lac operon
   4707..4728    -  protein_bind   CAP binding site: CAP binding activates transcription in the presence of cAMP. E. coli catabolite activator protein
   4741..4833    -  CDS            lacI (fragment): lac repressor; lacI; The lac repressor binds to the lac operator to inhibit transcription in E. coli. This inhibition can be relieved by adding lactose or isopropyl-β-D-thiogalactopyranoside (IPTG).
   5016..5604    -  rep_origin     ori: high-copy-number ColE1/pMB1/pBR322/pUC origin of replication
   5775..6635    -  CDS            AmpR: β-lactamase; bla; confers resistance to ampicillin, carbenicillin, and related antibiotics
   6636..6740    -  promoter       AmpR promoter: bla
   6835..6870    +  CDS            rop (fragment): Rop protein, which maintains plasmids at low copy number; rop
   6972..7071    +  misc_feature   bom (fragment): basis of mobility region from pBR322
   7077..7231    -  CDS            lacZα (fragment): LacZα fragment of β-galactosidase; lacZ fragment
