[The description below was written by a language model from this plasmid's Addgene catalogue record and pLannotate feature annotations shown in this document.]
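Description:
pLenti CMVie-IRES-BlastR alt MCS is an empty third-generation lentiviral expression backbone of about 7.2 kb, derived from pCIG3 by replacing the GFP reporter with a blasticidin resistance gene. It is propagated in E. coli through a ColE1/pMB1-type origin and an ampicillin resistance (β-lactamase) cassette. The catalogue lists it as low copy, although the annotation software labels the origin as a high-copy type. Remnants of lac, rop, bom and lacZα sequences in the bacterial portion are only fragments carried over from earlier vectors.

The viral cassette starts with an RSV promoter fused to a truncated HIV-1 5' LTR, an arrangement that makes genomic RNA production in packaging cells independent of Tat. This is followed by the Ψ packaging signal with a gag fragment, the Rev response element for Rev-dependent nuclear export, and the cPPT/CTS. The internal expression unit consists of a partial CMV enhancer and the CMV immediate early promoter. An unannotated gap lies between this promoter and the EMCV IRES, and it presumably holds the alternative multiple cloning site, whose restriction sites the record does not list. The IRES drives translation of blasticidin S deaminase. A gene cloned by restriction digestion upstream of the IRES is therefore expressed from the same bicistronic transcript as the selection marker, linking blasticidin resistance to transgene expression. A WPRE enhances transcript expression, and the cassette ends in a truncated 3' LTR followed by an SV40 polyadenylation signal and SV40 origin.

The vector is intended for producing lentivirus to make stably transduced, blasticidin-selected mammalian cells. The depositor and repository sequences differ slightly in the backbone (7,235 versus 7,238 nt), but their feature maps are essentially the same, and the depositor states that function should be unaffected.
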