Addgene plasmid #120862: pLenti CMVie-IRES-BlastR alt MCS
Purpose: (Empty Backbone) 3rd generation lentiviral expression under a CMVie promoter with Blasticidin selection
Depositing lab: Ghassan Mouneimne. Depositing organization: University of Arizona. Publication: Mechanosensing during directed cell migration requires dynamic actin polymerization at focal adhesions. Puleo JI, Parker SS, Roman MR, Watson AW, Eliato KR, Peng L, Saboda K, Roe DJ, Ros R, Gertler FB, Mouneimne G. J Cell Biol. 2019 Oct 8. pii: jcb.201902101. doi: 10.1083/jcb.201902101. PubMed 31594807.
Backbone
  Vector backbone: pCIG3
  Backbone size (bp): 7235
  Modifications to backbone: Replaced GFP with Blasticidin Resistance
  Vector type: Mammalian Expression, Lentiviral
  Promoter: CMV immediate early
  Selectable markers: Blasticidin
Growth in bacteria
  Bacterial resistance: Ampicillin, 100 μg/mL
  Growth temperature: 30°C
  Growth strain: NEB Stable
  Copy number: Low Copy
Gene/Insert
  Cloning method: Restriction Enzyme
  Sequencing primers: 5′ CMV Fwd; 3′ IRES Rev
Resource information
  A portion of this plasmid was derived from a plasmid made by: Modification of empty lentiviral vector pCIG3 (Addgene 78264), Goodrum Lab
Terms and licenses: Academic/Nonprofit Terms; Industry Terms: Not Available to Industry
Depositor comments: Please note that though there are some discrepancies between the backbone sequence from the depositing lab and Addgene's quality control sequence, this plasmid should function as described.
How to cite: pLenti CMVie-IRES-BlastR alt MCS was a gift from Ghassan Mouneimne (Addgene plasmid # 120862 ; http://n2t.net/addgene:120862 ; RRID:Addgene_120862)
